Addgene plasmid #41348: TAL3174
Depositing lab: Keith Joung. Depositing organization: Massachusetts General Hospital. Publication: Targeted gene disruption in somatic zebrafish cells using engineered TALENs. Sander JD, Cade L, Khayter C, Reyon D, Peterson RT, Joung JK, Yeh JR. Nat Biotechnol. 2011 Aug 5;29(8):697-8. doi: 10.1038/nbt.1934. PubMed 21822241.
Backbone
  Vector backbone: JDS70
  Backbone manufacturer: Addgene plasmid #32285
  Backbone size w/o insert (bp): 6447
  Vector type: Mammalian Expression ; T7
Growth in bacteria
  Bacterial resistance: Ampicillin, 100 μg/mL
  Growth temperature: 37°C
  Growth strain: XL1 Blue
  Copy number: High Copy
Gene/Insert
  Gene/Insert name: ZebrafishCommunity-socs3b-Left (alt name: socs3b)
  Species: D. rerio (zebrafish)
  Insert size (bp): 1640
  Entrez Gene: socs3b (a.k.a. zgc:77038)
  Promoter: CMV
  Tag / fusion protein: 3X Flag (N terminal on backbone); WT FOKI (C terminal on backbone)
  Cloning method: Restriction Enzyme; 5′ cloning site N/A (destroyed during cloning); 3′ cloning site N/A (destroyed during cloning)
  Sequencing primers: 5′ CMV-F; 3′ BGH-rev
Terms and licenses: Academic/Nonprofit Terms; Industry Terms: Not Available to Industry
Depositor comments: Target binding site: TGCGCAAACTGCAGGAGA It is strongly recommended that users perform a diagnostic digest to verify this plasmid prior to use. For example, a double digest of the plasmid with BamHI and KpnI should result in two bands at 2.3kb and 5.8kb.
How to cite: TAL3174 was a gift from Keith Joung (Addgene plasmid # 41348 ; http://n2t.net/addgene:41348 ; RRID:Addgene_41348)
