[The description below was written by a language model from this plasmid's Addgene catalogue record.]
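Description:
TAL3174 is a TALEN expression plasmid encoding the left-hand monomer of a nuclease pair directed against the zebrafish (D. rerio) gene socs3b. It is built on the JDS70 backbone, a roughly 6.4 kb mammalian expression vector that also carries a T7 promoter, and it is maintained in E. coli as a high-copy plasmid under ampicillin selection. The record does not include a feature table, so details such as the bacterial origin or the polyadenylation signal are not explicitly listed, although the use of a BGH reverse sequencing primer suggests a BGH terminator region downstream of the coding sequence.

The insert of about 1.6 kb is an engineered array of TAL effector repeats designed to recognise a specific 18-nucleotide site in socs3b. It was cloned by restriction enzyme methods that destroyed the junction sites, placing the array in frame with elements supplied by the backbone: an N-terminal 3X FLAG tag for detection and a C-terminal wild-type FokI nuclease domain. Because FokI cleaves only as a dimer, this left monomer is meant to be used together with a matching right-hand TALEN that binds the opposite strand nearby, so that the two FokI domains meet over the spacer and generate a double-strand break. Error-prone repair of that break then produces insertions or deletions that disrupt the gene.

The CMV promoter drives expression in transfected cells, while the T7 promoter allows in vitro transcription of TALEN mRNA, the usual route for delivery into zebrafish embryos. The associated work concerns targeted gene disruption in somatic zebrafish cells with engineered TALENs.
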