>Addgene plasmid #41348 | TAL3174 | depositor partial sequence | sequence record 54987 | TAL3174 sequence 2430 bps
TCTAGAGCTAGCACCATGGACTACAAAGACCATGACGGTGATTATAAAGATCATGACATCGATTACAAGG
ATGACGATGACAAGATGGCCCCCAAGAAGAAGAGGAAGGTGGGCATTCACCGCGGGGTACCTATGGTGGA
CTTGAGGACACTCGGTTATTCGCAACAGCAACAGGAGAAAATCAAGCCTAAGGTCAGGAGCACCGTCGCG
CAACACCACGAGGCGCTTGTGGGGCATGGCTTCACTCATGCGCATATTGTCGCGCTTTCACAGCACCCTG
CGGCGCTTGGGACGGTGGCTGTCAAATACCAAGATATGATTGCGGCCCTGCCCGAAGCCACGCACGAGGC
AATTGTAGGGGTCGGTAAACAGTGGTCGGGAGCGCGAGCACTTGAGGCGCTGCTGACTGTGGCGGGTGAG
CTTAGGGGGCCTCCGCTCCAGCTCGACACCGGGCAGCTGCTGAAGATCGCGAAGAGAGGGGGAGTAACAG
CGGTAGAGGCAGTGCACGCCTGGCGCAATGCGCTCACCGGGGCCCCCTTGAACCTGACCCCAGACCAGGT
AGTCGCAATCGCGAACAATAATGGGGGAAAGCAAGCCCTGGAAACCGTGCAAAGGTTGTTGCCGGTCCTT
TGTCAAGACCACGGCCTTACACCGGAGCAAGTCGTGGCCATTGCATCCCACGACGGTGGCAAACAGGCTC
TTGAGACGGTTCAGAGACTTCTCCCAGTTCTCTGTCAAGCCCACGGGCTGACTCCCGATCAAGTTGTAGC
GATTGCGAATAACAATGGAGGGAAACAAGCATTGGAGACTGTCCAACGGCTCCTTCCCGTGTTGTGTCAA
GCCCACGGTTTGACGCCTGCACAAGTGGTCGCCATCGCCAGCCATGATGGCGGTAAGCAGGCGCTGGAAA
CAGTACAGCGCCTGCTGCCTGTACTGTGCCAGGATCATGGACTGACCCCAGACCAGGTAGTCGCAATCGC
GTCGAACATTGGGGGAAAGCAAGCCCTGGAAACCGTGCAAAGGTTGTTGCCGGTCCTTTGTCAAGACCAC
GGCCTTACACCGGAGCAAGTCGTGGCCATTGCAAGCAACATCGGTGGCAAACAGGCTCTTGAGACGGTTC
AGAGACTTCTCCCAGTTCTCTGTCAAGCCCACGGGCTGACTCCCGATCAAGTTGTAGCGATTGCGTCGAA
CATTGGAGGGAAACAAGCATTGGAGACTGTCCAACGGCTCCTTCCCGTGTTGTGTCAAGCCCACGGTTTG
ACGCCTGCACAAGTGGTCGCCATCGCCAGCCATGATGGCGGTAAGCAGGCGCTGGAAACAGTACAGCGCC
TGCTGCCTGTACTGTGCCAGGATCATGGACTGACCCCAGACCAGGTAGTCGCAATCGCGTCAAACGGAGG
GGGAAAGCAAGCCCTGGAAACCGTGCAAAGGTTGTTGCCGGTCCTTTGTCAAGACCACGGCCTTACACCG
GAGCAAGTCGTGGCCATTGCAAATAATAACGGTGGCAAACAGGCTCTTGAGACGGTTCAGAGACTTCTCC
CAGTTCTCTGTCAAGCCCACGGGCTGACTCCCGATCAAGTTGTAGCGATTGCGTCGCATGACGGAGGGAA
ACAAGCATTGGAGACTGTCCAACGGCTCCTTCCCGTGTTGTGTCAAGCCCACGGTTTGACGCCTGCACAA
GTGGTCGCCATCGCCTCCAATATTGGCGGTAAGCAGGCGCTGGAAACAGTACAGCGCCTGCTGCCTGTAC
TGTGCCAGGATCATGGACTGACCCCAGACCAGGTAGTCGCAATCGCGAACAATAATGGGGGAAAGCAAGC
CCTGGAAACCGTGCAAAGGTTGTTGCCGGTCCTTTGTCAAGACCACGGCCTTACACCGGAGCAAGTCGTG
GCCATTGCAAATAATAACGGTGGCAAACAGGCTCTTGAGACGGTTCAGAGACTTCTCCCAGTTCTCTGTC
AAGCCCACGGGCTGACTCCCGATCAAGTTGTAGCGATTGCGTCGAACATTGGAGGGAAACAAGCATTGGA
GACTGTCCAACGGCTCCTTCCCGTGTTGTGTCAAGCCCACGGTTTGACGCCTGCACAAGTGGTCGCCATC
GCCAACAACAACGGCGGTAAGCAGGCGCTGGAAACAGTACAGCGCCTGCTGCCTGTACTGTGCCAGGATC
ATGGACTGACACCCGAACAGGTGGTCGCCATTGCTTCTAACATCGGAGGACGGCCAGCCTTGGAGTCCAT
CGTAGCCCAATTGTCCAGGCCCGATCCCGCGTTGGCTGCGTTAACGAATGACCATCTGGTGGCGTTGGCA
TGTCTTGGTGGACGACCCGCGCTCGATGCAGTCAAAAAGGGTCTGCCTCATGCTCCCGCATTGATCAAAA
GAACCAACCGGCGGATTCCCGAGAGAACTTCCCATCGAGTCGCGGGATCC
