>Addgene plasmid #41348 | TAL3174 | addgene partial sequence | sequence record 56389 | JDS-TALEN-F 5'-TAGGGGTCGGTAAACAGTGG-3'
GCGCTGCTGACTGTGGCGGGTGAGCTTAGGGGGCCTCCGCTCCAGCTCGACACCGGGCAGCTGCTGAAGA
TCGCGAAGAGAGGGGGAGTAACAGCGGTAGAGGCAGTGCACGCCTGGCGCAATGCGCTCACCGGGGCCCC
CTTGAACCTGACCCCAGACCAGGTAGTCGCAATCGCGAACAATAATGGGGGAAAGCAAGCCCTGGAAACC
GTGCAAAGGTTGTTGCCGGTCCTTTGTCAAGACCACGGCCTTACACCGGAGCAAGTCGTGGCCATTGCAT
CCCACGACGGTGGCAAACAGGCTCTTGAGACGGTTCAGAGACTTCTCCCAGTTCTCTGTCAAGCCCACGG
GCTGACTCCCGATCAAGTTGTAGCGATTGCGAATAACAATGGAGGGAAACAAGCATTGGAGACTGTCCAA
CGGCTCCTTCCCGTGTTGTGTCAAGCCCACGGTTTGACGCCTGCACAAGTGGTCGCCATCGCCAGCCATG
ATGGCGGTAAGCAGGCGCTGGAAACAGTACAGCGCCTGCTGCCTGTACTGTGCCAGGATCATGGACTGAC
CCCAGACCAGGTAGTCGCAATCGCGTCGAACATTGGGGGAAAGCAAGCCCTGGAAACCGTGCAAAGGTTG
TTGCCGGTCCTTTGTCAAGACCACGGCCTTACACCGGAGCAAGTCGTGGCCATTGCAAGCAACATCGGTG
GCAAACAGGCTCTTGAGACGGTTCAGAGACTTCTCCCAGTTCTCTGTCAAGCCCACGGGCTGACTCCCGA
TCAAGTTGTAGCGATTGCGTCGAACATTGGAGGGAAACAAGCATTGGAGACTGTCCAACGGCTCCTTCCC
GTGTTGTGTCAAGCCCACGGTTTGACGCCTGCACAAGTGGTCGCCATCGCCAGCCATGAT
